>Addgene plasmid #221292 | pMSCV-FKBP-JCAD | addgene full sequence | sequence record 438531 | Addgene NGS Result
AGATCTGCCACCATGGACTACAAGGATCACGACGGTGATTACAAGGACCACGACATCGACTACAAGGACG
ACGACGACAAGGGCGTTCAAGTAGAAACAATATCTCCAGGAGACGGGCGTACATTTCCTAAGCGTGGCCA
AACTTGCGTAGTCCATTATACCGGCATGCTGGAGGACGGTAAGAAGGTCGATAGCTCTAGAGACCGTAAC
AAACCTTTCAAATTTATGCTGGGGAAACAGGAGGTTATCCGTGGTTGGGAGGAAGGCGTGGCCCAAATGT
CCGTTGGGCAGCGTGCTAAGTTAACCATCTCGCCAGATTACGCATATGGGGCTACAGGCCATCCTGGGAT
CATTCCCCCGCATGCGACACTTGTGTTTGATGTAGAGCTGTTGAAGTTGGAGACGCGGGGAGTTCAAGTC
GAAACGATTTCACCAGGTGATGGACGCACCTTTCCTAAACGGGGACAAACGTGCGTCGTGCATTACACCG
GTATGCTGGAAGACGGCAAGAAAGTCGATTCAAGCCGCGATAGAAATAAACCCTTCAAATTCATGCTTGG
AAAACAGGAAGTAATACGCGGATGGGAAGAGGGTGTGGCGCAAATGTCTGTCGGGCAAAGAGCTAAACTG
ACAATAAGTCCTGATTACGCGTACGGTGCGACTGGGCACCCTGGTATCATTCCGCCGCACGCGACACTTG
TCTTCGACGTCGAGTTACTTAAGCTTGAGACGCGGGGGGTGCAGGTAGAGACTATTTCGCCCGGTGACGG
AAGAACTTTCCCAAAGCGGGGACAGACCTGTGTTGTCCACTACACTGGGATGTTGGAGGATGGTAAGAAA
GTTGACTCAAGTCGTGATCGCAACAAACCCTTTAAGTTTATGCTTGGGAAGCAGGAAGTCATCAGAGGTT
GGGAAGAAGGCGTAGCTCAGATGTCAGTGGGACAACGGGCCAAATTAACCATCAGTCCAGACTACGCCTA
CGGAGCCACCGGTCACCCAGGGATCATACCACCTCACGCAACCTTAGTGTTCGATGTGGAACTTTTAAAG
TTAGAGACGCGCGGTGTACAAGTGGAAACAATCAGTCCAGGGGATGGGAGAACATTCCCCAAAAGAGGCC
AGACGTGTGTCGTGCACTATACGGGGATGTTAGAAGATGGGAAAAAGGTCGATTCGTCACGCGACCGCAA
CAAACCGTTTAAATTCATGTTGGGAAAGCAGGAGGTGATTCGCGGCTGGGAGGAAGGTGTGGCACAGATG
AGCGTGGGCCAGAGAGCAAAACTGACTATCTCTCCTGATTATGCCTACGGCGCGACGGGCCACCCTGGCA
TAATTCCACCCCACGCTACCCTGGTATTCGATGTCGAGCTTCTGAAGCTTGAGGGTGCTGGGGCTGGGGC
TATGTATAGTGTGGAAGACCTGCTGATTTCTCATGGATACAAACCAGCCCGAGATGCCGCAGCACCATGT
GAGGACAAATCAGAGAGATGCAGGTCGACAAGGACAGGACCCCGAGCTGGCCAAGGCCTATTGAATGGGT
ACAAGGATGGCGCTACAGCCCATACGCACAGTAGGACATCCCTGGGGACAGGACACGTGAGCAACTCTGA
AAACCGCATCAGCAGGCCAAGAGGCCACAGGGAGCACCAAAGCACTTCTAGAACTCCTGAGGCACGGTTT
TTAAATCAACCCTCCTTAGCATGGTCCTCTCAGCCCCAAAGTGGTAGAGACGACATCTACTGGAGCAGAG
GAAGACAGGAGGGCAGTGGCTCCCTGTGTCCCAGGGACTGGAAAGAACTGGAAAGCAGAGGAATGGCTCA
GGCTTACAGTCTGCCCGTCCATGTGTGATAAGCGGCCGCGTTTAAACGTCGACGGTATCGATAAGCTTGA
TATCGAATTCCGCCCCCCCCCCTAACGTTACTGGCCGAAGCCGCTTGGAATAAGGCCGGTGTGCGTTTGT
CTATATGTTATTTTCCACCATATTGCCGTCTTTTGGCAATGTGAGGGCCCGGAAACCTGGCCCTGTCTTC
TTGACGAGCATTCCTAGGGGTCTTTCCCCTCTCGCCAAAGGAATGCAAGGTCTGTTGAATGTCGTGAAGG
AAGCAGTTCCTCTGGAAGCTTCTTGAAGACAAACAACGTCTGTAGCGACCCTTTGCAGGCAGCGGAACCC
CCCACCTGGCGACAGGTGCCTCTGCGGCCAAAAGCCACGTGTATAAGATACACCTGCAAAGGCGGCACAA
CCCCAGTGCCACGTTGTGAGTTGGATAGTTGTGGAAAGAGTCAAATGGCTCTCCTCAAGCGTATTCAACA
AGGGGCTGAAGGATGCCCAGAAGGTACCCCATTGTATGGGATCTGATCTGGGGCCTCGGTGCACATGCTT
TACATGTGTTTAGTCGAGGTTAAAAAAACGTCTAGGCCCCCCGAACCACGGGGACGTGGTTTTCCTTTGA
AAAACACGATGATAATATGGCCACAACCATGGTGAGCAAGGGCGAGGAGCTGTTCACCGGGGTGGTGCCC
ATCCTGGTCGAGCTGGACGGCGACGTAAACGGCCACAAGTTCAGCGTGTCTGGCGAGGGCGAGGGCGATG
CCACCTACGGCAAGCTGACCCTGAAGTTCATCTGCACCACCGGCAAGCTGCCCGTGCCCTGGCCCACCCT
CGTGACCACCCTGACCTACGGCGTGCAGTGCTTCAGCCGCTACCCCGACCACATGAAGCAGCACGACTTC
TTCAAGTCCGCCATGCCCGAAGGCTACGTCCAGGAGCGCACCATCTTCTTCAAGGACGACGGCAACTACA
AGACCCGCGCCGAGGTGAAGTTCGAGGGCGACACCCTGGTGAACCGCATCGAGCTGAAGGGCATCGACTT
CAAGGAGGACGGCAACATCCTGGGGCACAAGCTGGAGTACAACTACAACAGCCACAACGTCTATATCATG
GCCGACAAGCAGAAGAACGGCATCAAGGCGAACTTCAAGATCCGCCACAACATCGAGGACGGCAGCGTGC
AGCTCGCCGACCACTACCAGCAGAACACCCCCATCGGCGACGGCCCCGTGCTGCTGCCCGACAACCACTA
CCTGAGCACCCAGTCCGCCCTGAGCAAAGACCCCAACGAGAAGCGCGATCACATGGTCCTGCTGGAGTTC
GTGACCGCCGCCGGGATCACTCTCGGCATGGACGAGCTGTACAAGTAATGAATTAATTAAGAATTCGATA
AAATAAAAGATTTTATTTAGTCTCCAGAAAAAGGGGGGAATGAAAGACCCCACCTGTAGGTTTGGCAAGC
TAGCTTAAGTAACGCCATTTTGCAAGGCATGGAAAATACATAACTGAGAATAGAGAAGTTCAGATCAAGG
TTAGGAACAGAGAGACAGCAGAATATGGGCCAAACAGGATATCTGTGGTAAGCAGTTCCTGCCCCGGCTC
AGGGCCAAGAACAGATGGTCCCCAGATGCGGTCCCGCCCTCAGCAGTTTCTAGAGAACCATCAGATGTTT
CCAGGGTGCCCCAAGGACCTGAAATGACCCTGTGCCTTATTTGAACTAACCAATCAGTTCGCTTCTCGCT
TCTGTTCGCGCGCTTCTGCTCCCCGAGCTCAATAAAAGAGCCCACAACCCCTCACTCGGCGCGCCAGTCC
TCCGATAGACTGCGTCGCCCGGGTACCCGTGTATCCAATAAACCCTCTTGCAGTTGCATCCGACTTGTGG
TCTCGCTGTTCCTTGGGAGGGTCTCCTCTGAGTGATTGACTACCCGTCAGCGGGGGTCTTTCATGGGTAA
CAGTTTCTTGAAGTTGGAGAACAACATTCTGAGGGTAGGAGTCGAATATTAAGTAATCCTGACTCAATTA
GCCACTGTTTTGAATCCACATACTCCAATACTCCTGAAATAGTTCATTATGGACAGCGCAGAAAGAGCTG
GGGAGAATTGTGAAATTGTTATCCGCTCACAATTCCACACAACATACGAGCCGGAAGCATAAAGTGTAAA
GCCTGGGGTGCCTAATGAGTGAGCTAACTCACATTAATTGCGTTGCGCTCACTGCCCGCTTTCCAGTCGG
GAAACCTGTCGTGCCAGCTGCATTAATGAATCGGCCAACGCGCGGGGAGAGGCGGTTTGCGTATTGGGCG
CTCTTCCGCTTCCTCGCTCACTGACTCGCTGCGCTCGGTCGTTCGGCTGCGGCGAGCGGTATCAGCTCAC
TCAAAGGCGGTAATACGGTTATCCACAGAATCAGGGGATAACGCAGGAAAGAACATGTGAGCAAAAGGCC
AGCAAAAGGCCAGGAACCGTAAAAAGGCCGCGTTGCTGGCGTTTTTCCATAGGCTCCGCCCCCCTGACGA
GCATCACAAAAATCGACGCTCAAGTCAGAGGTGGCGAAACCCGACAGGACTATAAAGATACCAGGCGTTT
CCCCCTGGAAGCTCCCTCGTGCGCTCTCCTGTTCCGACCCTGCCGCTTACCGGATACCTGTCCGCCTTTC
TCCCTTCGGGAAGCGTGGCGCTTTCTCATAGCTCACGCTGTAGGTATCTCAGTTCGGTGTAGGTCGTTCG
CTCCAAGCTGGGCTGTGTGCACGAACCCCCCGTTCAGCCCGACCGCTGCGCCTTATCCGGTAACTATCGT
CTTGAGTCCAACCCGGTAAGACACGACTTATCGCCACTGGCAGCAGCCACTGGTAACAGGATTAGCAGAG
CGAGGTATGTAGGCGGTGCTACAGAGTTCTTGAAGTGGTGGCCTAACTACGGCTACACTAGAAGAACAGT
ATTTGGTATCTGCGCTCTGCTGAAGCCAGTTACCTTCGGAAAAAGAGTTGGTAGCTCTTGATCCGGCAAA
CAAACCACCGCTGGTAGCGGTGGTTTTTTTGTTTGCAAGCAGCAGATTACGCGCAGAAAAAAAGGATCTC
AAGAAGATCCTTTGATCTTTTCTACGGGGTCTGACGCTCAGTGGAACGAAAACTCACGTTAAGGGATTTT
GGTCATGAGATTATCAAAAAGGATCTTCACCTAGATCCTTTTAAATTAAAAATGAAGTTTTAAATCAATC
TAAAGTATATATGAGTAAACTTGGTCTGACAGTTACCAATGCTTAATCAGTGAGGCACCTATCTCAGCGA
TCTGTCTATTTCGTTCATCCATAGTTGCCTGACTCCCCGTCGTGTAGATAACTACGATACGGGAGGGCTT
ACCATCTGGCCCCAGTGCTGCAATGATACCGCGAGACCCACGCTCACCGGCTCCAGATTTATCAGCAATA
AACCAGCCAGCCGGAAGGGCCGAGCGCAGAAGTGGTCCTGCAACTTTATCCGCCTCCATCCAGTCTATTA
ATTGTTGCCGGGAAGCTAGAGTAAGTAGTTCGCCAGTTAATAGTTTGCGCAACGTTGTTGCCATTGCTAC
AGGCATCGTGGTGTCACGCTCGTCGTTTGGTATGGCTTCATTCAGCTCCGGTTCCCAACGATCAAGGCGA
GTTACATGATCCCCCATGTTGTGCAAAAAAGCGGTTAGCTCCTTCGGTCCTCCGATCGTTGTCAGAAGTA
AGTTGGCCGCAGTGTTATCACTCATGGTTATGGCAGCACTGCATAATTCTCTTACTGTCATGCCATCCGT
AAGATGCTTTTCTGTGACTGGTGAGTACTCAACCAAGTCATTCTGAGAATAGTGTATGCGGCGACCGAGT
TGCTCTTGCCCGGCGTCAATACGGGATAATACCGCGCCACATAGCAGAACTTTAAAAGTGCTCATCATTG
GAAAACGTTCTTCGGGGCGAAAACTCTCAAGGATCTTACCGCTGTTGAGATCCAGTTCGATGTAACCCAC
TCGTGCACCCAACTGATCTTCAGCATCTTTTACTTTCACCAGCGTTTCTGGGTGAGCAAAAACAGGAAGG
CAAAATGCCGCAAAAAAGGGAATAAGGGCGACACGGAAATGTTGAATACTCATACTCTTCCTTTTTCAAT
ATTATTGAAGCATTTATCAGGGTTATTGTCTCATGAGCGGATACATATTTGAATGTATTTAGAAAAATAA
ACAAATAGGGGTTCCGCGCACATTTCCCCGAAAAGTGCCACCTGACGTCTAAGAAACCATTATTATCATG
ACATTAACCTATAAAAATAGGCGTATCACGAGGCCCTTTCGTCTCGCGCGTTTCGGTGATGACGGTGAAA
ACCTCTGACACATGCAGCTCCCGGAGACGGTCACAGCTTGTCTGTAAGCGGATGCCGGGAGCAGACAAGC
CCGTCAGGGCGCGTCAGCGGGTGTTGGCGGGTGTCGGGGCTGGCTTAACTATGCGGCATCAGAGCAGATT
GTACTGAGAGTGCACCATATGCGGTGTGAAATACCGCACAGATGCGTAAGGAGAAAATACCGCATCAGGC
GCCATTCGCCATTCAGGCTGCGCAACTGTTGGGAAGGGCGATCGGTGCGGGCCTCTTCGCTATTACGCCA
GCTGGCGAAAGGGGGATGTGCTGCAAGGCGATTAAGTTGGGTAACGCCAGGGTTTTCCCAGTCACGACGT
TGTAAAACGACGGCGCAAGGAATGGTGCATGCAAGGAGATGGCGCCCAACAGTCCCCCGGCCACGGGGCC
TGCCACCATACCCACGCCGAAACAAGCGCTCATGAGCCCGAAGTGGCGAGCCCGATCTTCCCCATCGGTG
ATGTCGGCGATATAGGCGCCAGCAACCGCACCTGTGGCGCCGGTGATGCCGGCCACGATGCGTCCGGCGT
AGAGGCGATTAGTCCAATTTGTTAAAGACAGGATATCAGTGGTCCAGGCTCTAGTTTTGACTCAACAATA
TCACCAGCTGAAGCCTATAGAGTACGAGCCATAGATAAAATAAAAGATTTTATTTAGTCTCCAGAAAAAG
GGGGGAATGAAAGACCCCACCTGTAGGTTTGGCAAGCTAGCTTAAGTAACGCCATTTTGCAAGGCATGGA
AAATACATAACTGAGAATAGAGAAGTTCAGATCAAGGTTAGGAACAGAGAGACAGCAGAATATGGGCCAA
ACAGGATATCTGTGGTAAGCAGTTCCTGCCCCGGCTCAGGGCCAAGAACAGATGGTCCCCAGATGCGGTC
CCGCCCTCAGCAGTTTCTAGAGAACCATCAGATGTTTCCAGGGTGCCCCAAGGACCTGAAATGACCCTGT
GCCTTATTTGAACTAACCAATCAGTTCGCTTCTCGCTTCTGTTCGCGCGCTTCTGCTCCCCGAGCTCAAT
AAAAGAGCCCACAACCCCTCACTCGGCGCGCCAGTCCTCCGATAGACTGCGTCGCCCGGGTACCCGTATT
CCCAATAAAGCCTCTTGCTGTTTGCATCCGAATCGTGGACTCGCTGATCCTTGGGAGGGTCTCCTCAGAT
TGATTGACTGCCCACCTCGGGGGTCTTTCATTTGGAGGTTCCACCGAGATTTGGAGACCCCTGCCCAGGG
ACCACCGACCCCCCCGCCGGGAGGTAAGCTGGCCAGCGGTCGTTTCGTGTCTGTCTCTGTCTTTGTGCGT
GTTTGTGCCGGCATCTAATGTTTGCGCCTGCGTCTGTACTAGTTAGCTAACTAGCTCTGTATCTGGCGGA
CCCGTGGTGGAACTGACGAGTTCTGAACACCCGGCCGCAACCCTGGGAGACGTCCCAGGGACTTTGGGGG
CCGTTTTTGTGGCCCGACCTGAGGAAGGGAGTCGATGTGGAATCCGACCCCGTCAGGATATGTGGTTCTG
GTAGGAGACGAGAACCTAAAACAGTTCCCGCCTCCGTCTGAATTTTTGCTTTCGGTTTGGAACCGAAGCC
GCGCGTCTTGTCTGCTGCAGCGCTGCAGCATCGTTCTGTGTTGTCTCTGTCTGACTGTGTTTCTGTATTT
GTCTGAAAATTAGGGCCAGACTGTTACCACTCCCTTAAGTTTGACCTTAGGTCACTGGAAAGATGTCGAG
CGGATCGCTCACAACCAGTCGGTAGATGTCAAGAAGAGACGTTGGGTTACCTTCTGCTCTGCAGAATGGC
CAACCTTTAACGTCGGATGGCCGCGAGACGGCACCTTTAACCGAGACCTCATCACCCAGGTTAAGATCAA
GGTCTTTTCACCTGGCCCGCATGGACACCCAGACCAGGTCCCCTACATCGTGACCTGGGAAGCCTTGGCT
TTTGACCCCCCTCCCTGGGTCAAGCCCTTTGTACACCCTAAGCCTCCGCCTCCTCTTCCTCCATCCGCCC
CGTCTCTCCCCCTTGAACCTCCTCGTTCGACCCCGCCTCGATCCTCCCTTTATCCAGCCCTCACTCCTTC
TCTAGGCGCCGGAATT
Features (pLannotate 1.2.2; 23 found; start..end, strand, type, name):
     61..81      +  CDS            FLAG (fragment): FLAG® epitope tag, followed by an enterokinase cleavage site
    784..1068    +  CDS            FPR2 (fragment): FKBP2_CRYNB - Protein inferred from homology: Swiss-Prot protein existence level 3. PPIases accelerate the folding of proteins. It catalyzes the cis-trans isomerization of proline imidic peptide bonds in oligopeptides (By similarity). From Cryptococcus neoformans var. neoformans serotype D (strain B-3501A) (Filobasidiella neoformans).
   1063..1383    +  CDS            FKBP1A: FKB1A_HUMAN - Also known as FKBP1, FKBP12. Experimental evidence at protein level: Swiss-Prot protein existence level 1. Keeps in an inactive conformation TGFBR1, the TGF-beta type I serine/threonine kinase receptor, preventing TGF-beta receptor activation in absence of ligand. Recruits SMAD7 to ACVR1B which prevents the association of SMAD2 and SMAD3 with the activin receptor complex, thereby blocking the activin signal. May modulate the RYR1 calcium channel activity. PPIases accelerate the folding of proteins. It catalyzes the cis-trans isomerization of proline imidic peptide bonds in oligop
   1402..1845    +  CDS            Jcad (fragment): JCAD_MOUSE - Also known as Gm328, Kiaa1462. Experimental evidence at protein level: Swiss-Prot protein existence level 1. From Mus musculus (Mouse).
   1868..1901    -  misc_feature   MCS (fragment): pBluescript multiple cloning site
   2003..2465    +  misc_feature   IRES: internal ribosome entry site (IRES) of the encephalomyocarditis virus (EMCV)
   2479..3198    +  CDS            EGFP: the original enhanced GFP (Yang et al., 1996) mammalian codon-optimized
   3260..3774    +  LTR            3' LTR: 3' long terminal repeat from murine embryonic stem cell virus
   3936..3952    -  protein_bind   lac operator: The lac repressor binds to the lac operator to inhibit transcription in E. coli. This inhibition can be relieved by adding lactose or isopropyl-β-D-thiogalactopyranoside (IPTG). lac repressor encoded by lacI
   3960..3990    -  promoter       lac promoter: promoter for the E. coli lac operon
   4005..4026    -  protein_bind   CAP binding site: CAP binding activates transcription in the presence of cAMP. E. coli catabolite activator protein
   4039..4131    -  CDS            lacI (fragment): lac repressor; lacI; The lac repressor binds to the lac operator to inhibit transcription in E. coli. This inhibition can be relieved by adding lactose or isopropyl-β-D-thiogalactopyranoside (IPTG).
   4314..4902    -  rep_origin     ori: high-copy-number ColE1/pMB1/pBR322/pUC origin of replication
   5073..5933    -  CDS            AmpR: β-lactamase; bla; confers resistance to ampicillin, carbenicillin, and related antibiotics
   5934..6038    -  promoter       AmpR promoter: bla
   6133..6168    +  CDS            rop (fragment): Rop protein, which maintains plasmids at low copy number; rop
   6270..6369    +  misc_feature   bom (fragment): basis of mobility region from pBR322
   6375..6524    -  CDS            lacZα (fragment): LacZα fragment of β-galactosidase; lacZ fragment
   6524..6725    -  CDS            TcR (fragment): tetracycline efflux protein; tet; confers resistance to tetracycline
   6726..6824    +  CDS            env (fragment): murine leukemia virus gPr80 envelope polyprotein precursor; env; proteolytically cleaved into gp70SU and p15TM subunits
   6866..7382    +  LTR            5' LTR: 5' long terminal repeat from murine embryonic stem cell virus
   7446..7787    +  misc_feature   MESV Ψ: packaging signal of murine embryonic stem cell virus
   7854..8270    +  CDS            gag (truncated): truncated Moloney murine leukemia virus (MMLV) gag gene lacking the start codon
