[The description below was written by a language model from this plasmid's Addgene catalogue record and pLannotate feature annotations shown in this document.]
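Description:
pMSCV-FKBP-JCAD is a gammaretroviral transfer plasmid built on the pMSCV-IRES-GFP backbone, intended for expressing a fragment of mouse JCAD in mammalian cells by retroviral transduction. It is maintained in E. coli through a high-copy ColE1/pUC-type origin and selected with ampicillin via the bla gene. The bacterial portion also carries non-functional remnants of older cloning vectors (partial lacI, lacZα, rop, bom and tetracycline-resistance sequences). The viral portion consists of murine embryonic stem cell virus 5′ and 3′ LTRs, the Ψ packaging signal and a truncated, start-codon-deleted gag segment that extends the packaging region. No gag-pol or envelope function is encoded beyond a short env remnant, so these must be supplied in trans by a packaging system.

No separate internal promoter is annotated, so transcription is presumably driven by the 5′ LTR, as is usual for MSCV vectors. The insert, cloned between BglII and NotI sites, encodes an N-terminal FLAG epitope followed by four tandem FKBP domains fused to the pLxIS-containing region of JCAD. The feature table explicitly labels only the last FKBP12 unit and part of a preceding repeat, and it annotates the Jcad segment as a fragment of roughly 440 nt rather than the full-length gene. Tandem FKBP modules are generally used to induce oligomerisation of a fused protein with a bivalent chemical dimeriser, although the record does not name a ligand. Downstream, an EMCV IRES directs translation of EGFP from the same transcript, marking transduced cells for identification or sorting. According to the associated publication title, the construct belongs to a study of pLxIS-containing domains as regulators of interferon responses and metabolism.
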