Addgene plasmid #221292: pMSCV-FKBP-JCAD
Purpose: Expression of JCAD (pLxIS) in mammalian cells by retroviral transduction
Depositing lab: Jonathan Kagan. Depositing organization: Boston Children's Hospital. Publication: pLxIS-containing domains are biochemically flexible regulators of interferons and metabolism. Landau LM, Chaudhary N, Tien YC, Rogozinska M, Joshi S, Yao C, Crowley J, Hullahalli K, Campbell IW, Waldor MK, Haigis M, Kagan JC. Mol Cell. 2024 Jul 11;84(13):2436-2454.e10. doi: 10.1016/j.molcel.2024.05.030. Epub 2024 Jun 25. PubMed 38925114.
Backbone
  Vector backbone: pMSCV-IRES-GFP
  Vector type: Retroviral
Growth in bacteria
  Bacterial resistance: Ampicillin, 100 μg/mL
  Growth temperature: 37°C
  Growth strain: NEB Stable
  Copy number: High Copy
Gene/Insert
  Gene/Insert name: JCAD (pLxIS)
  Species: M. musculus (mouse)
  Entrez Gene: Jcad (a.k.a. 1110056P05Rik, 9430020K01Rik, Gm328, mKIAA1462)
  Tag / fusion protein: FLAG-4xFKBP (N terminal on insert)
  Cloning method: Restriction Enzyme; 5′ cloning site BglII (not destroyed); 3′ cloning site NotI (not destroyed)
Terms and licenses: Academic/Nonprofit Terms; Industry Terms: Not Available to Industry
How to cite: pMSCV-FKBP-JCAD was a gift from Jonathan Kagan (Addgene plasmid # 221292 ; http://n2t.net/addgene:221292 ; RRID:Addgene_221292)
